Addgene plasmid #70149: pEGFP-C1-MKLP1 S710A
Purpose: mammalian expression of MKLP1 with an eGFP fusion and an S710A mutation
Depositing lab: Masanori Mishima. Depositing organization: University of Cambridge. Publication: Aurora B and 14-3-3 coordinately regulate clustering of centralspindlin during cytokinesis. Douglas ME, Davies T, Joseph N, Mishima M. Curr Biol. 2010 May 25;20(10):927-33. doi: 10.1016/j.cub.2010.03.055. Epub 2010 May 6. PubMed 20451386.
Backbone
  Vector backbone: pEGFP-C1
  Backbone manufacturer: Clontech
  Backbone size w/o insert (bp): 4700
  Total vector size (bp): 7283
  Vector type: Mammalian Expression
  Selectable markers: Neomycin (select with G418)
Growth in bacteria
  Bacterial resistance: Kanamycin, 50 μg/mL
  Growth temperature: 37°C
  Growth strain: DH5alpha
  Copy number: High Copy
Gene/Insert
  Gene/Insert name: MKLP1 (alt names: kinesin family member 23; KIF23)
  Species: H. sapiens (human)
  Insert size (bp): 2574
  Mutation: S710A
  Entrez Gene: KIF23 (a.k.a. CDA3, CDAIII, CDAN3, CDAN3A, CHO1, KNSL5, MKLP-1, MKLP1)
  Promoter: CMV
  Tag / fusion protein: eGFP (N terminal on backbone)
  Cloning method: Unknown
  Sequencing primers: 5′ EGFP-C; 3′ SV40pA-R
Terms and licenses: Academic/Nonprofit Terms; Industry Terms: Not Available to Industry
Depositor comments: Note that there are two silent mutations at position 2682 and 4212. The former is an artificial SalI site and the latter a polymorphism (I think). They also have Gly (GGG) artificially inserted between the starting methionine and the lysine 2.
How to cite: pEGFP-C1-MKLP1 S710A was a gift from Masanori Mishima (Addgene plasmid # 70149 ; http://n2t.net/addgene:70149 ; RRID:Addgene_70149)
