[The description below was written by a language model from this plasmid's Addgene catalogue record and pLannotate feature annotations shown in this document.]
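Description:
pEGFP-C1-MKLP1 S710A is a 7,283 bp mammalian expression plasmid built on the Clontech pEGFP-C1 backbone. It carries human MKLP1 (KIF23), the kinesin subunit of the centralspindlin complex, fused to the C-terminus of EGFP. Transcription is driven by the human cytomegalovirus immediate early enhancer and promoter. The EGFP reading frame runs through a short remnant of the multiple cloning site into the roughly 2.6 kb KIF23 coding sequence, and the transcript is terminated by the SV40 polyadenylation signal. The insert bears a serine-to-alanine substitution at residue 710, which prevents phosphorylation at that position. The depositor also notes two silent changes, one an engineered SalI site and the other a probable polymorphism, plus an artificial glycine codon inserted between the initiating methionine and lysine 2.

The plasmid is propagated in E. coli at high copy from a pUC-type ColE1 origin, and an f1 origin is also present. A single NeoR/KanR gene (Tn5 aminoglycoside phosphotransferase) is preceded by tandem bacterial (bla) and SV40 early promoters and followed by the HSV TK polyadenylation signal. This gene gives kanamycin resistance in bacteria and allows G418 selection of stably transfected mammalian cells. The short large T antigen, ble and bGH poly(A) fragments in the feature table appear to be incidental matches to backbone sequence rather than functional elements.

The associated publication concerns the regulation of centralspindlin clustering by Aurora B and 14-3-3 during cytokinesis. The construct is therefore suited to live or fixed imaging of a non-phosphorylatable MKLP1 variant, to compare its localisation and behaviour with wild-type protein in dividing cells.
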