Features (pLannotate 1.2.2; 16 found; start..end, strand, type, name):
     61..364     +  enhancer       CMV enhancer: human cytomegalovirus immediate early enhancer
    365..568     +  promoter       CMV promoter: human cytomegalovirus (CMV) immediate early promoter
    613..1329    +  CDS            EGFP: EGFP is a basic (constitutively fluorescent) green fluorescent protein published in 1996, derived from Aequorea victoria. It is reported to be a rapidly-maturing weak dimer with moderate acid sensitivity.
   1330..1351    +  misc_feature   MCS (fragment): multiple cloning site
   1363..3927    +  CDS            KIF23 (fragment): KIF23_HUMAN - Also known as KNSL5, MKLP1. Experimental evidence at protein level: Swiss-Prot protein existence level 1. Component of the centralspindlin complex that serves as a microtubule-dependent and Rho-mediated signaling required for the myosin contractile ring formation during the cell cycle cytokinesis. Essential for cytokinesis in Rho-mediated signaling. Required for the localization of ECT2 to the central spindle. Plus-end-directed motor enzyme that moves antiparallel microtubules in vitro. From Homo sapiens (Human).
   3930..3952    +  misc_feature   MCS (fragment): multiple cloning site
   3964..4048    +  CDS            large T antigen (fragment): large T antigen from SV40 (simian virus 40)
   4071..4192    +  polyA_signal   SV40 poly(A) signal: SV40 polyadenylation signal
   4226..4654    -  rep_origin     f1 ori (sequence partly withheld): f1 bacteriophage origin of replication; arrow indicates direction of (+) strand synthesis
   4681..4785    +  promoter       AmpR promoter: bla
   4787..5144    +  promoter       SV40 promoter: SV40 enhancer and early promoter
   5179..5973    +  CDS            NeoR/KanR: aminoglycoside phosphotransferase from Tn5; aph(3')-II (or nptII); confers resistance to neomycin, kanamycin, and G418 (Geneticin®)
   5994..6146    +  CDS            ble (fragment): BLE_KLEPN - Experimental evidence at protein level: Swiss-Prot protein existence level 1. Binding protein with a strong affinity to the bleomycin family of antibiotics. Binds to CL990; an antimitotic-antibiotic compound. From Klebsiella pneumoniae.
   6205..6252    +  polyA_signal   HSV TK poly(A) signal: herpes simplex virus thymidine kinase polyadenylation signal (Cole and Stacy, 1985)
   6343..6359    -  polyA_signal   bGH poly(A) signal (fragment): bovine growth hormone polyadenylation signal
   6581..7169    +  rep_origin     ori: high-copy-number ColE1/pMB1/pBR322/pUC origin of replication
>Addgene plasmid #70149 | pEGFP-C1-MKLP1 S710A | depositor full sequence | sequence record 128532 | pEGFP-C1-MKLP1 S710A sequence 7283 bps
TAGTTATTAATAGTAATCAATTACGGGGTCATTAGTTCATAGCCCATATATGGAGTTCCGCGTTACATAA
CTTACGGTAAATGGCCCGCCTGGCTGACCGCCCAACGACCCCCGCCCATTGACGTCAATAATGACGTATG
TTCCCATAGTAACGCCAATAGGGACTTTCCATTGACGTCAATGGGTGGAGTATTTACGGTAAACTGCCCA
CTTGGCAGTACATCAAGTGTATCATATGCCAAGTACGCCCCCTATTGACGTCAATGACGGTAAATGGCCC
GCCTGGCATTATGCCCAGTACATGACCTTATGGGACTTTCCTACTTGGCAGTACATCTACGTATTAGTCA
TCGCTATTACCATGGTGATGCGGTTTTGGCAGTACATCAATGGGCGTGGATAGCGGTTTGACTCACGGGG
ATTTCCAAGTCTCCACCCCATTGACGTCAATGGGAGTTTGTTTTGGCACCAAAATCAACGGGACTTTCCA
AAATGTCGTAACAACTCCGCCCCATTGACGCAAATGGGCGGTAGGCGTGTACGGTGGGAGGTCTATATAA
GCAGAGCTGGTTTAGTGAACCGTCAGATCCGCTAGCGCTACCGGTCGCCACCATGGTGAGCAAGGGCGAG
GAGCTGTTCACCGGGGTGGTGCCCATCCTGGTCGAGCTGGACGGCGACGTAAACGGCCACAAGTTCAGCG
TGTCCGGCGAGGGCGAGGGCGATGCCACCTACGGCAAGCTGACCCTGAAGTTCATCTGCACCACCGGCAA
GCTGCCCGTGCCCTGGCCCACCCTCGTGACCACCCTGACCTACGGCGTGCAGTGCTTCAGCCGCTACCCC
GACCACATGAAGCAGCACGACTTCTTCAAGTCCGCCATGCCCGAAGGCTACGTCCAGGAGCGCACCATCT
TCTTCAAGGACGACGGCAACTACAAGACCCGCGCCGAGGTGAAGTTCGAGGGCGACACCCTGGTGAACCG
CATCGAGCTGAAGGGCATCGACTTCAAGGAGGACGGCAACATCCTGGGGCACAAGCTGGAGTACAACTAC
AACAGCCACAACGTCTATATCATGGCCGACAAGCAGAAGAACGGCATCAAGGTGAACTTCAAGATCCGCC
ACAACATCGAGGACGGCAGCGTGCAGCTCGCCGACCACTACCAGCAGAACACCCCCATCGGCGACGGCCC
CGTGCTGCTGCCCGACAACCACTACCTGAGCACCCAGTCCGCCCTGAGCAAAGACCCCAACGAGAAGCGC
GATCACATGGTCCTGCTGGAGTTCGTGACCGCCGCCGGGATCACTCTCGGCATGGACGAGCTGTACAAGT
CCGGACTCAGATCTCGAGCTCTGGGCATGGGGAAGTCAGCGAGAGCTAAGACACCCCGGAAACCTACCGT
GAAAAAAGGGTCCCAAACGAACCTTAAAGACCCAGTTGGGGTATACTGTAGGGTGCGCCCACTGGGCTTT
CCTGATCAAGAGTGTTGCATAGAAGTGATCAATAATACAACTGTTCAGCTTCATACTCCTGAGGGCTACA
GACTCAACCGAAATGGAGACTATAAGGAGACTCAGTATTCATTTAAACAAGTATTTGGCACTCACACCAC
CCAGAAGGAACTCTTTGATGTTGTGGCTAATCCCTTGGTCAATGACCTCATTCATGGCAAAAATGGTCTT
CTTTTTACATATGGTGTGACGGGAAGTGGAAAAACTCACACAATGACTGGTTCTCCAGGGGAAGGAGGGC
TGCTTCCTCGTTGTTTGGACATGATCTTTAACAGTATAGGGTCATTTCAAGCTAAACGATATGTTTTCAA
ATCTAATGATAGGAATAGTATGGATATACAGTGTGAGGTTGATGCCTTATTAGAACGTCAGAAAAGAGAA
GCTATGCCCAATCCAAAGACTTCTTCTAGCAAACGACAAGTAGATCCAGAGTTTGCAGATATGATAACTG
TACAAGAATTCTGCAAAGCAGAAGAGGTTGATGAAGATAGTGTCTATGGTGTATTTGTCTCTTATATTGA
AATATATAATAATTACATATATGATCTATTGGAAGAGGTGCCGTTTGATCCCATAAAACCCAAACCTCCA
CAATCTAAATTGCTTCGTGAAGATAAGAACCATAACATGTATGTTGCAGGATGTACAGAAGTTGAAGTGA
AATCTACTGAGGAGGCTTTTGAAGTTTTCTGGAGAGGCCAGAAAAAGAGACGTATTGCTAATACCCATTT
GAATCGTGAGTCCAGCCGTTCCCATAGCGTGTTCAACATTAAATTAGTTCAGGCTCCCTTGGATGCAGAT
GGAGACAATGTCTTACAGGAAAAAGAACAAATCACTATAAGTCAGTTGTCCTTGGTAGATCTTGCTGGAA
GTGAAAGAACTAACCGGACCAGAGCAGAAGGGAACAGATTACGTGAAGCTGGTAATATTAATCAGTCACT
AATGACGCTAAGAACATGTATGGATGTCCTAAGAGAGAACCAAATGTATGGAACTAACAAGATGGTTCCA
TATCGAGATTCAAAGTTAACCCATCTGTTCAAGAACTACTTTGATGGGGAAGGAAAAGTGCGGATGATCG
TGTGTGTGAACCCCAAGGCTGAAGATTATGAAGAAAACTTGCAAGTCATGAGATTTGCGGAAGTGACTCA
AGAAGTTGAAGTAGCAAGACCTGTCGACAAGGCAATATGTGGTTTAACGCCTGGGAGGAGATACAGAAAC
CAGCCTCGAGGTCCAGTTGGAAATGAACCATTGGTTACTGACGTGGTTTTGCAGAGTTTTCCACCTTTGC
CGTCATGCGAAATTTTGGATATCAACGATGAGCAGACACTTCCAAGGCTGATTGAAGCCTTAGAGAAACG
ACATAACTTACGACAAATGATGATTGATGAGTTTAACAAACAATCTAATGCTTTTAAAGCTTTGTTACAA
GAATTTGACAATGCTGTTTTAAGTAAAGAAAACCACATGCAAGGGAAACTAAATGAAAAGGAGAAGATGA
TCTCAGGACAGAAATTGGAAATAGAACGACTGGAAAAGAAAAACAAAACTTTAGAATATAAGATTGAGAT
TTTAGAGAAAACAACTACTATCTATGAGGAAGATAAACGCAATTTGCAACAGGAACTTGAAACTCAGAAC
CAGAAACTTCAGCGACAGTTTTCTGACAAACGCAGATTAGAAGCCAGGTTGCAAGGCATGGTGACAGAAA
CGACAATGAAGTGGGAGAAAGAATGTGAGCGTAGAGTGGCAGCCAAACAGCTGGAGATGCAGAATAAACT
CTGGGTTAAAGATGAAAAGCTGAAACAACTGAAGGCTATTGTTACTGAACCTAAAACTGAGAAGCCAGAG
AGACCCTCTCGGGAGCGAGATCGAGAAAAAGTTACTCAAAGATCTGTTTCTCCATCACCTGTGCCTTTAC
TCTTTCAACCTGATCAGAACGCACCACCAATTCGTCTCCGACACAGACGATCACGCGCTGCAGGAGACAG
ATGGGTAGATCATAAGCCCGCCTCTAACATGCAAACTGAAACAGTCATGCAGCCACATGTCCCTCATGCC
ATCACAGTATCTGTTGCAAATGAAAAGGCACTAGCTAAGTGTGAGAAGTACATGCTGACCCACCAGGAAC
TAGCCTCCGATGGGGAGATTGAAACTAAACTAATTAAGGGTGATATTTATAAAACAAGGGGTGGTGGACA
ATCTGTTCAGTTTACTGATATTGAGACTTTAAAGCAAGAATCACCAAATGGTAGTCGAAAACGAAGATCT
TCCACAGTAGCACCTGCCCAACCAGATGGTGCAGAGTCTGAATGGACCGATGTAGAAACAAGGTGTTCTG
TGGCTGTGGAGATGAGAGCAGGATCCCAGCTGGGACCTGGATATCAGCATCATGCACAACCCAAGCGCAA
AAAGCCATGACCGCGGGCCCGGGATCCACCGGATCTAGATAACTGATCATAATCAGCCATACCACATTTG
TAGAGGTTTTACTTGCTTTAAAAAACCTCCCACACCTCCCCCTGAACCTGAAACATAAAATGAATGCAAT
TGTTGTTGTTAACTTGTTTATTGCAGCTTATAATGGTTACAAATAAAGCAATAGCATCACAAATTTCACA
AATAAAGCATTTTTTTCACTGCATTCTAGTTGTGGTTTGTCCAAACTCATCAATGTATCTTAACGCGTAA
ATTGTAAGCGTTAATATTTTGTTAAAATTCGCGTTAAATTTTTGTTAAATCAGCTCATTTTTTAACCAAT
AGGCCGAAATCGGCAAAATCCCTTATAAATCAAAAGAATAGACCGAGATAGGGT
[37 nt withheld, positions 4325-4361]
AAAGAACGTGGACTCCAACGTCAAAGG
[49 nt withheld, positions 4389-4437]
T
[91 nt withheld, positions 4439-4529]
G
[124 nt withheld, positions 4531-4654]
CAGGTGGCACTTTTCGGGGAAATGTGCGCGGAACCCCTATTTGTTTATTTTTCTAAATACATTCAAATAT
GTATCCGCTCATGAGACAATAACCCTGATAAATGCTTCAATAATATTGAAAAAGGAAGAGTCCTGAGGCG
GAAAGAACCAGCTGTGGAATGTGTGTCAGTTAGGGTGTGGAAAGTCCCCAGGCTCCCCAGCAGGCAGAAG
TATGCAAAGCATGCATCTCAATTAGTCAGCAACCAGGTGTGGAAAGTCCCCAGGCTCCCCAGCAGGCAGA
AGTATGCAAAGCATGCATCTCAATTAGTCAGCAACCATAGTCCCGCCCCTAACTCCGCCCATCCCGCCCC
TAACTCCGCCCAGTTCCGCCCATTCTCCGCCCCATGGCTGACTAATTTTTTTTATTTATGCAGAGGCCGA
GGCCGCCTCGGCCTCTGAGCTATTCCAGAAGTAGTGAGGAGGCTTTTTTGGAGGCCTAGGCTTTTGCAAA
GATCGATCAAGAGACAGGATGAGGATCGTTTCGCATGATTGAACAAGATGGATTGCACGCAGGTTCTCCG
GCCGCTTGGGTGGAGAGGCTATTCGGCTATGACTGGGCACAACAGACAATCGGCTGCTCTGATGCCGCCG
TGTTCCGGCTGTCAGCGCAGGGGCGCCCGGTTCTTTTTGTCAAGACCGACCTGTCCGGTGCCCTGAATGA
ACTGCAAGACGAGGCAGCGCGGCTATCGTGGCTGGCCACGACGGGCGTTCCTTGCGCAGCTGTGCTCGAC
GTTGTCACTGAAGCGGGAAGGGACTGGCTGCTATTGGGCGAAGTGCCGGGGCAGGATCTCCTGTCATCTC
ACCTTGCTCCTGCCGAGAAAGTATCCATCATGGCTGATGCAATGCGGCGGCTGCATACGCTTGATCCGGC
TACCTGCCCATTCGACCACCAAGCGAAACATCGCATCGAGCGAGCACGTACTCGGATGGAAGCCGGTCTT
GTCGATCAGGATGATCTGGACGAAGAGCATCAGGGGCTCGCGCCAGCCGAACTGTTCGCCAGGCTCAAGG
CGAGCATGCCCGACGGCGAGGATCTCGTCGTGACCCATGGCGATGCCTGCTTGCCGAATATCATGGTGGA
AAATGGCCGCTTTTCTGGATTCATCGACTGTGGCCGGCTGGGTGTGGCGGACCGCTATCAGGACATAGCG
TTGGCTACCCGTGATATTGCTGAAGAGCTTGGCGGCGAATGGGCTGACCGCTTCCTCGTGCTTTACGGTA
TCGCCGCTCCCGATTCGCAGCGCATCGCCTTCTATCGCCTTCTTGACGAGTTCTTCTGAGCGGGACTCTG
GGGTTCGAAATGACCGACCAAGCGACGCCCAACCTGCCATCACGAGATTTCGATTCCACCGCCGCCTTCT
ATGAAAGGTTGGGCTTCGGAATCGTTTTCCGGGACGCCGGCTGGATGATCCTCCAGCGCGGGGATCTCAT
GCTGGAGTTCTTCGCCCACCCTAGGGGGAGGCTAACTGAAACACGGAAGGAGACAATACCGGAAGGAACC
CGCGCTATGACGGCAATAAAAAGACAGAATAAAACGCACGGTGTTGGGTCGTTTGTTCATAAACGCGGGG
TTCGGTCCCAGGGCTGGCACTCTGTCGATACCCCACCGAGACCCCATTGGGGCCAATACGCCCGCGTTTC
TTCCTTTTCCCCACCCCACCCCCCAAGTTCGGGTGAAGGCCCAGGGCTCGCAGCCAACGTCGGGGCGGCA
GGCCCTGCCATAGCCTCAGGTTACTCATATATACTTTAGATTGATTTAAAACTTCATTTTTAATTTAAAA
GGATCTAGGTGAAGATCCTTTTTGATAATCTCATGACCAAAATCCCTTAACGTGAGTTTTCGTTCCACTG
AGCGTCAGACCCCGTAGAAAAGATCAAAGGATCTTCTTGAGATCCTTTTTTTCTGCGCGTAATCTGCTGC
TTGCAAACAAAAAAACCACCGCTACCAGCGGTGGTTTGTTTGCCGGATCAAGAGCTACCAACTCTTTTTC
CGAAGGTAACTGGCTTCAGCAGAGCGCAGATACCAAATACTGTCCTTCTAGTGTAGCCGTAGTTAGGCCA
CCACTTCAAGAACTCTGTAGCACCGCCTACATACCTCGCTCTGCTAATCCTGTTACCAGTGGCTGCTGCC
AGTGGCGATAAGTCGTGTCTTACCGGGTTGGACTCAAGACGATAGTTACCGGATAAGGCGCAGCGGTCGG
GCTGAACGGGGGGTTCGTGCACACAGCCCAGCTTGGAGCGAACGACCTACACCGAACTGAGATACCTACA
GCGTGAGCTATGAGAAAGCGCCACGCTTCCCGAAGGGAGAAAGGCGGACAGGTATCCGGTAAGCGGCAGG
GTCGGAACAGGAGAGCGCACGAGGGAGCTTCCAGGGGGAAACGCCTGGTATCTTTATAGTCCTGTCGGGT
TTCGCCACCTCTGACTTGAGCGTCGATTTTTGTGATGCTCGTCAGGGGGGCGGAGCCTATGGAAAAACGC
CAGCAACGCGGCCTTTTTACGGTTCCTGGCCTTTTGCTGGCCTTTTGCTCACATGTTCTTTCCTGCGTTA
TCCCCTGATTCTGTGGATAACCGTATTACCGCCATGCAT
