>Addgene plasmid #70149 | pEGFP-C1-MKLP1 S710A | addgene partial sequence | sequence record 128529 | EXFP-internal-F 5'-ACGACGGCAACTACAAGACC-3'
ACCGCATCGAGCTGAAGGGCATCGACTTCAAGGAGGACGGCAACATCCTGGGGCACAAGCTGGAGTACAA
CTACAACAGCCACAACGTCTATATCATGGCCGACAAGCAGAAGAACGGCATCAAGGTGAACTTCAAGATC
CGCCACAACATCGAGGACGGCAGCGTGCAGCTCGCCGACCACTACCAGCAGAACACCCCCATCGGCGACG
GCCCCGTGCTGCTGCCCGACAACCACTACCTGAGCACCCAGTCCGCCCTGAGCAAAGACCCCAACGAGAA
GCGCGATCACATGGTCCTGCTGGAGTTCGTGACCGCCGCCGGGATCACTCTCGGCATGGACGAGCTGTAC
AAGTCCGGACTCAGATCTCGAGCTCTGGGCATGGGGAAGTCAGCGAGAGCTAAGACACCCCGGAAACCTA
CCGTGAAAAAAGGGTCCCAAACGAACCTTAAAGACCCAGTTGGGGTATACTGTAGGGTGCGCCCACTGGG
CTTTCCTGATCAAGAGTGTTGCATAGAAGTGATCAATAATACAACTGTTCAGCTTCATACTCCTGAGGGC
TACAGACTCAACCGAAATGGAGACTATAAGGAGACTCAGTATTCATTTAAACAAGTATTTGGCACTCACA
CCACCCAGAAGGAACTCTTTGATGTTGTGGCTAATCCCTTGGTCAATGACCTCATTCATGGCAAAAATGG
TCTTCTTTTTACATATGGTGTGACGGGAAGTGGAAAAACTCACACAATGACTGGTTCTCCA
