>Addgene plasmid #70149 | pEGFP-C1-MKLP1 S710A | addgene partial sequence | sequence record 128530 | pEGFP-R 5'-acctctacaaatgtggtatg-3'
GGGCCCGCGGTCATGGCTTTTTGCGCTTGGGTTGTGCATGATGCTGATATCCAGGTCCCAGCTGGGATCC
TGCTCTCATCTCCACAGCCACAGAACACCTTGTTTCTACATCGGTCCATTCAGACTCTGCACCATCTGGT
TGGGCAGGTGCTACTGTGGAAGATCTTCGTTTTCGACTACCATTTGGTGATTCTTGCTTTAAAGTCTCAA
TATCAGTAAACTGAACAGATTGTCCACCACCCCTTGTTTTATAAATATCACCCTTAATTAGTTTAGTTTC
AATCTCCCCATCGGAGGCTAGTTCCTGGTGGGTCAGCATGTACTTCTCACACTTAGCTAGTGCCTTTTCA
TTTGCAACAGATACTGTGATGGCATGAGGGACATGTGGCTGCATGACTGTTTCAGTTTGCATGTTAGAGG
CGGGCTTATGATCTACCCATCTGTCTCCTGCAGCGCGTGATCGTCTGTGTCGGAGACGAATTGGTGGTGC
GTTCTGATCAGGTTGAAAGAGTAAAGGCACAGGTGATGGAGAAACAGATCTTTGAGTAACTTTTTCTCGA
TCTCGCTCCCGAGAGGGTCTCTCTGGCTTCTCAGTTTTAGGTTCAGTAACAATAGCCTTCAGTTGTTTCA
GCTTTTCATCTTTAACCCAGAGTTTATTCTGCATCTCCAGCTGTTTGGCTGCCACTCTACGCTCACATTC
TTTCTCCCACTTCATTGTCGTTTCTGTCACCATGCCTTGCAACCTGGCTTCTAATCTGCGTTTGTCAGAA
AACTGTCGCTGAAGTTTCTGGTTCTGAGTTTCAAGTTCCC
